Addgene plasmid #190749: pmCherry2-CD86-mEYFP(Q69K)
Purpose: Expression of CD86 double tagged with mCherry2 (N-term) and mEYFP(Q69K) (C-term) in mammalian cells.
Depositing lab: Dave Piston. Publication: Measuring G protein activation by spectrally resolved imaging fluorescence fluctuation spectroscopy. Foust DJ, Piston DW. Biophys J. 2025 Oct 21;124(20):3354-3365. doi: 10.1016/j.bpj.2024.08.008. Epub 2024 Aug 15. PubMed 39148292.
Backbone
  Vector backbone: N1
  Backbone manufacturer: Clontech
  Total vector size (bp): 6509
  Vector type: Mammalian Expression
  Selectable markers: Neomycin (select with G418)
Growth in bacteria
  Bacterial resistance: Kanamycin, 50 μg/mL
  Growth temperature: 37°C
  Growth strain: DH5alpha
  Copy number: Unknown
Gene/Insert
  Gene/Insert name: CD86 (alt name: B7-2)
  Species: H. sapiens (human)
  GenBank ID: 942
  Entrez Gene: CD86 (a.k.a. B7-2, B7.2, B70, CD28LG2, LAB72)
  Promoter: CMV
  Tag / fusion protein: mCherry2 (N terminal on insert); mEYFP(Q69K) (C terminal on insert)
  Cloning method: Unknown
  Sequencing primers: 5′ CMV-F
Resource information
  A portion of this plasmid was derived from a plasmid made by: Addgene #133858 and #98284
Terms and licenses: Academic/Nonprofit Terms; Industry Terms: Not Available to Industry
Depositor comments: Please visit https://www.biorxiv.org/content/10.1101/2021.11.03.467169v1 for bioRxiv preprint.
How to cite: pmCherry2-CD86-mEYFP(Q69K) was a gift from Dave Piston (Addgene plasmid # 190749 ; http://n2t.net/addgene:190749 ; RRID:Addgene_190749)
