[The description below was written by a language model from this plasmid's Addgene catalogue record and pLannotate feature annotations shown in this document.]
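Description:
pmCherry2-CD86-mEYFP(Q69K) is a 6,509 bp mammalian expression plasmid built on the Clontech N1 backbone. It drives production of human CD86 (B7-2) carrying two fluorescent proteins, under the human cytomegalovirus immediate early enhancer and promoter. The feature table shows how the N-terminal tag is arranged. A short CD86 fragment sits immediately after the multiple cloning site, followed by mCherry2, and then the remaining, much longer portion of the CD86 coding sequence. This layout is consistent with the red protein being inserted after the leading segment of CD86, presumably the signal peptide, so that it ends up at the N-terminus of the mature membrane protein, although the record does not state this explicitly. Downstream of CD86 is monomeric EYFP (A206K). The construct name indicates that it also carries a Q69K substitution, whose purpose the record does not explain. The transcript ends at the SV40 polyadenylation signal.

The backbone is propagated in E. coli through a high-copy ColE1/pUC-type origin, and it also carries an f1 origin. A single Tn5 aminoglycoside phosphotransferase gene serves both hosts. A bacterial bla-type promoter drives it for kanamycin selection, and the SV40 early promoter drives it for G418 selection of mammalian cells, with the HSV TK poly(A) signal as terminator. The small ble, large T antigen and bGH fragments in the annotation appear to be backbone remnants rather than functional elements.

The associated publication concerns spectrally resolved imaging fluorescence fluctuation spectroscopy of G protein activation. In that setting, a membrane protein bearing a red and a yellow fluorophore on the same molecule would plausibly serve as a two-colour reference or control, but the record does not spell out its exact role.
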