Features (pLannotate 1.2.2; 17 found; start..end, strand, type, name):
     61..364     +  enhancer       CMV enhancer: human cytomegalovirus immediate early enhancer
    365..568     +  promoter       CMV promoter: human cytomegalovirus (CMV) immediate early promoter
    591..671     +  misc_feature   MCS: multiple cloning site
    667..744     +  CDS            CD86 (fragment): CD86_HUMAN - Also known as CD28LG2. Experimental evidence at protein level: Swiss-Prot protein existence level 1. (Microbial infection) Acts as a receptor for adenovirus subgroup B. From Homo sapiens (Human).
    757..1464    +  CDS            mCherry2: mCherry2 is a basic (constitutively fluorescent) red fluorescent protein published in 2017, derived from Discosoma sp.. It has very low acid sensitivity.
   1465..2391    +  CDS            CD86 (fragment): CD86_HUMAN - Also known as CD28LG2. Experimental evidence at protein level: Swiss-Prot protein existence level 1. (Microbial infection) Acts as a receptor for adenovirus subgroup B. From Homo sapiens (Human).
   2455..3174    +  CDS            mEYFP: enhanced YFP with monomerizing A206K mutation (Zacharias et al., 2002) mammalian codon-optimized
   3191..3274    +  CDS            large T antigen (fragment): large T antigen from SV40 (simian virus 40)
   3297..3418    +  polyA_signal   SV40 poly(A) signal: SV40 polyadenylation signal
   3452..3880    -  rep_origin     f1 ori (sequence partly withheld): f1 bacteriophage origin of replication; arrow indicates direction of (+) strand synthesis
   3907..4011    +  promoter       AmpR promoter: bla
   4013..4370    +  promoter       SV40 promoter: SV40 enhancer and early promoter
   4405..5199    +  CDS            NeoR/KanR: aminoglycoside phosphotransferase from Tn5; aph(3')-II (or nptII); confers resistance to neomycin, kanamycin, and G418 (Geneticin®)
   5220..5372    +  CDS            ble (fragment): BLE_KLEPN - Experimental evidence at protein level: Swiss-Prot protein existence level 1. Binding protein with a strong affinity to the bleomycin family of antibiotics. Binds to CL990; an antimitotic-antibiotic compound. From Klebsiella pneumoniae.
   5431..5478    +  polyA_signal   HSV TK poly(A) signal: herpes simplex virus thymidine kinase polyadenylation signal (Cole and Stacy, 1985)
   5569..5585    -  polyA_signal   bGH poly(A) signal (fragment): bovine growth hormone polyadenylation signal
   5807..6395    +  rep_origin     ori: high-copy-number ColE1/pMB1/pBR322/pUC origin of replication
>Addgene plasmid #190749 | pmCherry2-CD86-mEYFP(Q69K) | addgene full sequence | sequence record 373343 | Addgene NGS Result
TAGTTATTAATAGTAATCAATTACGGGGTCATTAGTTCATAGCCCATATATGGAGTTCCGCGTTACATAA
CTTACGGTAAATGGCCCGCCTGGCTGACCGCCCAACGACCCCCGCCCATTGACGTCAATAATGACGTATG
TTCCCATAGTAACGCCAATAGGGACTTTCCATTGACGTCAATGGGTGGAGTATTTACGGTAAACTGCCCA
CTTGGCAGTACATCAAGTGTATCATATGCCAAGTACGCCCCCTATTGACGTCAATGACGGTAAATGGCCC
GCCTGGCATTATGCCCAGTACATGACCTTATGGGACTTTCCTACTTGGCAGTACATCTACGTATTAGTCA
TCGCTATTACCATGGTGATGCGGTTTTGGCAGTACATCAATGGGCGTGGATAGCGGTTTGACTCACGGGG
ATTTCCAAGTCTCCACCCCATTGACGTCAATGGGAGTTTGTTTTGGCACCAAAATCAACGGGACTTTCCA
AAATGTCGTAACAACTCCGCCCCATTGACGCAAATGGGCGGTAGGCGTGTACGGTGGGAGGTCTATATAA
GCAGAGCTGGTTTAGTGAACCGTCAGATCCGCTAGCGCTACCGGACTCAGATCTCGAGCTCAAGCTTCGA
ATTCTGCAGTCGACGGTACCGCGGGCCCGGGATCCACCGGTCGCCACCATGGGACTGAGTAACATTCTCT
TTGTGATGGCCTTCCTGCTCTCTGGTGCTGCTCCTCTGAAGATTCCGGTCGCCACCATGGTGAGCAAGGG
CGAGGAGGATAACATGGCCATCATCAAGGAGTTCATGCGCTTCAAGGTGCACATGGAGGGCTCCGTGAAC
GGCCACGAGTTCGAGATCGAGGGCGAGGGCGAGGGCCGCCCCTACGAGGGCACCCAGACCGCCAAGCTGA
AGGTGACCAAGGGTGGCCCCCTGCCCTTCGCCTGGGACATCCTGTCCCCTCAGTTCATGTACGGCTCCAA
GGCCTACGTGAAGCACCCCGCCGACATCCCCGACTACTTGAAGCTGTCCTTCCCCGAGGGCTTCAATTGG
GAGCGCGTGATGAACTTCGAGGACGGCGGCGTGGTGACCGTGACCCAGGACTCCTCCCTGCAGGACGGCG
AGTTCATCTACAAGGTGAAGCTGCGCGGCACCAACTTCCCCTCCGACGGCCCCGTAATGCAGTGTCGTAC
CATGGGCTGGGAGGCCTCCACTGAGCGGATGTACCCCGAGGACGGCGCCCTGAAGGGCGAGATCAAGCAG
AGGCTGAAGCTGAAGGACGGCGGCCACTACGACGCTGAGGTCAAGACCACCTACAAGGCCAAGAAGCCCG
TGCAGCTGCCCGGCGCCTACAACGTCGACATCAAGTTGGACATCCTTTCCCACAACGAGGACTACACCAT
CGTGGAACAGTACGAACGCGCCGAGGGCCGCCACTCCACCGGCGGCATGGACGAGCTGTACAAGTCCGGA
ATGGCCCCTCTGAAGATTCAAGCTTATTTCAATGAGACTGCAGACCTGCCATGCCAATTTGCAAACTCTC
AAAACCAAAGCCTGAGTGAGCTAGTAGTATTTTGGCAGGACCAGGAAAACTTGGTTCTGAATGAGGTATA
CTTAGGCAAAGAGAAATTTGACAGTGTTCATTCCAAGTATATGGGCCGCACAAGTTTTGATTCGGACAGT
TGGACCCTGAGACTTCACAATCTTCAGATCAAGGACAAGGGCTTGTATCAATGTATCATCCATCACAAAA
AGCCCACAGGAATGATTCGCATCCACCAGATGAATTCTGAACTGTCAGTGCTTGCTAACTTCAGTCAACC
TGAAATAGTACCAATTTCTAATATAACAGAAAATGTGTACATAAATTTGACCTGCTCATCTATACACGGT
TACCCAGAACCTAAGAAGATGAGTGTTTTGCTAAGAACCAAGAATTCAACTATCGAGTATGATGGTATTA
TGCAGAAATCTCAAGATAATGTCACAGAACTGTACGACGTTTCCATCAGCTTGTCTGTTTCATTCCCTGA
TGTTACGAGCAATATGACCATCTTCTGTATTCTGGAAACTGACAAGACGCGGCTTTTATCTTCACCTTTC
TCTATAGAGCTTGAGGACCCTCAGCCTCCCCCAGACCACATTCCTTGGATTACAGCTGTACTTCCAACAG
TTATTATATGTGTGATGGTTTTCTGTCTAATTCTATGGAAATGGAAGAAGAAGAAGCGGCCTCGCAACTC
TTATAAATGTGGAACCAACACAATGGAGAGGGAAGAGAGTGAACAGACCAAGAAAAGAGAAAAAATCCAT
ATACCTGAAAGATCTGATGAAACCCAGCGTGTTTTTAAAAGTTCGAAGACATCTTCATGCGACAAAAGTG
ATACATGTTTTGGAGGCGGACCGGTGCCCCAGTGGGAGGGATTCGCTGCGCTGCTGGCAACCCCGGTCGC
TACTATGGTGAGCAAGGGCGAGGAGCTGTTCACCGGGGTGGTGCCCATCCTGGTCGAGCTGGACGGCGAC
GTAAACGGCCACAAGTTCAGCGTGTCCGGCGAGGGCGAGGGCGATGCCACCTACGGCAAGCTGACCCTGA
AGTTCATCTGCACCACCGGCAAGCTGCCCGTGCCCTGGCCCACCCTCGTGACCACCTTCGGCTACGGCCT
GAAGTGCTTCGCCCGCTACCCCGACCACATGAAGCAGCACGACTTCTTCAAGTCCGCCATGCCCGAAGGC
TACGTCCAGGAGCGCACCATCTTCTTCAAGGACGACGGCAACTACAAGACCCGCGCCGAGGTGAAGTTCG
AGGGCGACACCCTGGTGAACCGCATCGAGCTGAAGGGCATCGACTTCAAGGAGGACGGCAACATCCTGGG
GCACAAGCTGGAGTACAACTACAACAGCCACAACGTCTATATCATGGCCGACAAGCAGAAGAACGGCATC
AAGGTGAACTTCAAGATCCGCCACAACATCGAGGACGGCAGCGTGCAGCTCGCCGACCACTACCAGCAGA
ACACCCCCATCGGCGACGGCCCCGTGCTGCTGCCCGACAACCACTACCTGAGCTACCAGTCCAAGCTGAG
CAAAGACCCCAACGAGAAGCGCGATCACATGGTCCTGCTGGAGTTCGTGACCGCCGCCGGGATCACTCTC
GGCATGGACGAGCTGTACAAGTAAAGCGGCCGCGACTCTAGATCATAATCAGCCATACCACATTTGTAGA
GGTTTTACTTGCTTTAAAAAACCTCCCACACCTCCCCCTGAACCTGAAACATAAAATGAATGCAATTGTT
GTTGTTAACTTGTTTATTGCAGCTTATAATGGTTACAAATAAAGCAATAGCATCACAAATTTCACAAATA
AAGCATTTTTTTCACTGCATTCTAGTTGTGGTTTGTCCAAACTCATCAATGTATCTTAAGGCGTAAATTG
TAAGCGTTAATATTTTGTTAAAATTCGCGTTAAATTTTTGTTAAATCAGCTCATTTTTTAACCAATAGGC
CGAAATCGGCAAAATCCCTTATAAATCAAAAGAATAGACCGAGATAGGGT
[37 nt withheld, positions 3551-3587]
AAAGAACGTGGACTCCAACGTCAAAGG
[49 nt withheld, positions 3615-3663]
T
[91 nt withheld, positions 3665-3755]
G
[124 nt withheld, positions 3757-3880]
CAGGTGGCACTTTTCGGGGAAATGTGCGCGGAACCCCTATTTGTTTATTTTTCTAAATACATTCAAATAT
GTATCCGCTCATGAGACAATAACCCTGATAAATGCTTCAATAATATTGAAAAAGGAAGAGTCCTGAGGCG
GAAAGAACCAGCTGTGGAATGTGTGTCAGTTAGGGTGTGGAAAGTCCCCAGGCTCCCCAGCAGGCAGAAG
TATGCAAAGCATGCATCTCAATTAGTCAGCAACCAGGTGTGGAAAGTCCCCAGGCTCCCCAGCAGGCAGA
AGTATGCAAAGCATGCATCTCAATTAGTCAGCAACCATAGTCCCGCCCCTAACTCCGCCCATCCCGCCCC
TAACTCCGCCCAGTTCCGCCCATTCTCCGCCCCATGGCTGACTAATTTTTTTTATTTATGCAGAGGCCGA
GGCCGCCTCGGCCTCTGAGCTATTCCAGAAGTAGTGAGGAGGCTTTTTTGGAGGCCTAGGCTTTTGCAAA
GATCGATCAAGAGACAGGATGAGGATCGTTTCGCATGATTGAACAAGATGGATTGCACGCAGGTTCTCCG
GCCGCTTGGGTGGAGAGGCTATTCGGCTATGACTGGGCACAACAGACAATCGGCTGCTCTGATGCCGCCG
TGTTCCGGCTGTCAGCGCAGGGGCGCCCGGTTCTTTTTGTCAAGACCGACCTGTCCGGTGCCCTGAATGA
ACTGCAAGACGAGGCAGCGCGGCTATCGTGGCTGGCCACGACGGGCGTTCCTTGCGCAGCTGTGCTCGAC
GTTGTCACTGAAGCGGGAAGGGACTGGCTGCTATTGGGCGAAGTGCCGGGGCAGGATCTCCTGTCATCTC
ACCTTGCTCCTGCCGAGAAAGTATCCATCATGGCTGATGCAATGCGGCGGCTGCATACGCTTGATCCGGC
TACCTGCCCATTCGACCACCAAGCGAAACATCGCATCGAGCGAGCACGTACTCGGATGGAAGCCGGTCTT
GTCGATCAGGATGATCTGGACGAAGAGCATCAGGGGCTCGCGCCAGCCGAACTGTTCGCCAGGCTCAAGG
CGAGCATGCCCGACGGCGAGGATCTCGTCGTGACCCATGGCGATGCCTGCTTGCCGAATATCATGGTGGA
AAATGGCCGCTTTTCTGGATTCATCGACTGTGGCCGGCTGGGTGTGGCGGACCGCTATCAGGACATAGCG
TTGGCTACCCGTGATATTGCTGAAGAGCTTGGCGGCGAATGGGCTGACCGCTTCCTCGTGCTTTACGGTA
TCGCCGCTCCCGATTCGCAGCGCATCGCCTTCTATCGCCTTCTTGACGAGTTCTTCTGAGCGGGACTCTG
GGGTTCGAAATGACCGACCAAGCGACGCCCAACCTGCCATCACGAGATTTCGATTCCACCGCCGCCTTCT
ATGAAAGGTTGGGCTTCGGAATCGTTTTCCGGGACGCCGGCTGGATGATCCTCCAGCGCGGGGATCTCAT
GCTGGAGTTCTTCGCCCACCCTAGGGGGAGGCTAACTGAAACACGGAAGGAGACAATACCGGAAGGAACC
CGCGCTATGACGGCAATAAAAAGACAGAATAAAACGCACGGTGTTGGGTCGTTTGTTCATAAACGCGGGG
TTCGGTCCCAGGGCTGGCACTCTGTCGATACCCCACCGAGACCCCATTGGGGCCAATACGCCCGCGTTTC
TTCCTTTTCCCCACCCCACCCCCCAAGTTCGGGTGAAGGCCCAGGGCTCGCAGCCAACGTCGGGGCGGCA
GGCCCTGCCATAGCCTCAGGTTACTCATATATACTTTAGATTGATTTAAAACTTCATTTTTAATTTAAAA
GGATCTAGGTGAAGATCCTTTTTGATAATCTCATGACCAAAATCCCTTAACGTGAGTTTTCGTTCCACTG
AGCGTCAGACCCCGTAGAAAAGATCAAAGGATCTTCTTGAGATCCTTTTTTTCTGCGCGTAATCTGCTGC
TTGCAAACAAAAAAACCACCGCTACCAGCGGTGGTTTGTTTGCCGGATCAAGAGCTACCAACTCTTTTTC
CGAAGGTAACTGGCTTCAGCAGAGCGCAGATACCAAATACTGTTCTTCTAGTGTAGCCGTAGTTAGGCCA
CCACTTCAAGAACTCTGTAGCACCGCCTACATACCTCGCTCTGCTAATCCTGTTACCAGTGGCTGCTGCC
AGTGGCGATAAGTCGTGTCTTACCGGGTTGGACTCAAGACGATAGTTACCGGATAAGGCGCAGCGGTCGG
GCTGAACGGGGGGTTCGTGCACACAGCCCAGCTTGGAGCGAACGACCTACACCGAACTGAGATACCTACA
GCGTGAGCTATGAGAAAGCGCCACGCTTCCCGAAGGGAGAAAGGCGGACAGGTATCCGGTAAGCGGCAGG
GTCGGAACAGGAGAGCGCACGAGGGAGCTTCCAGGGGGAAACGCCTGGTATCTTTATAGTCCTGTCGGGT
TTCGCCACCTCTGACTTGAGCGTCGATTTTTGTGATGCTCGTCAGGGGGGCGGAGCCTATGGAAAAACGC
CAGCAACGCGGCCTTTTTACGGTTCCTGGCCTTTTGCTGGCCTTTTGCTCACATGTTCTTTCCTGCGTTA
TCCCCTGATTCTGTGGATAACCGTATTACCGCCATGCAT
